LOCUS       Exported 256 bp ds-DNA linear SYN 07-JUN-2021
DEFINITION  synthetic linear DNA
ACCESSION   .
VERSION     .
KEYWORDS    TAL-3CG4
SOURCE      synthetic DNA construct
  ORGANISM  synthetic DNA construct
REFERENCE   1 (bases 1 to 256)
  AUTHORS   Schmid-Burgk JL, Schmidt T, Kaiser V, Honing K, Hornung V
  TITLE     A ligation-independent cloning technique for high-throughput
            assembly of transcription activator-like effector genes.
  JOURNAL   Nat Biotechnol. 2012 Dec 16. doi: 10.1038/nbt.2460.
  PUBMED    23242165
REFERENCE   2 (bases 1 to 256)
  AUTHORS   .
  TITLE     Direct Submission
  JOURNAL   Exported Jun 7, 2021 from SnapGene Server 1.1.58
            http://www.snapgene.com
FEATURES             Location/Qualifiers
     source          1..256
                     /organism="synthetic DNA construct"
                     /mol_type="other DNA"
ORIGIN
        1 gaatgcagcc aggcacacgg gcttactccc gatcaagttg tggccattgc cagccatgac
       61 ggagggaaac aagcattgga gactgtccaa cggctccttc ccgtgttgtg tcaagcccac
      121 ggtttgaccc ctgcacaagt ggtcgccatc gcctccaaca agggcggtaa gcaggccctg
      181 gaaacagtgc agcgcctgct gcctgtgctg tgccaggatc atggactgac cccagaccag
      241 gttgtcgcct gcattc
//
