LOCUS       Exported 849 bp ds-DNA linear SYN 07-JUN-2021
DEFINITION  synthetic linear DNA
ACCESSION   .
VERSION     .
KEYWORDS    TAL-3CG4
SOURCE      synthetic DNA construct
  ORGANISM  synthetic DNA construct
REFERENCE   1 (bases 1 to 849)
  AUTHORS   Schmid-Burgk JL, Schmidt T, Kaiser V, Honing K, Hornung V
  TITLE     A ligation-independent cloning technique for high-throughput
            assembly of transcription activator-like effector genes.
  JOURNAL   Nat Biotechnol. 2012 Dec 16. doi: 10.1038/nbt.2460.
  PUBMED    23242165
REFERENCE   2 (bases 1 to 849)
  AUTHORS   .
  TITLE     Direct Submission
  JOURNAL   Exported Jun 7, 2021 from SnapGene Server 1.1.58
            http://www.snapgene.com
FEATURES             Location/Qualifiers
     source          1..849
                     /organism="synthetic DNA construct"
                     /mol_type="other DNA"
     primer_bind     complement(358..374)
                     /label=M13 rev
                     /note="common sequencing primer, one of multiple similar
                     variants"
     primer_bind     complement(358..374)
                     /label=M13 Reverse
                     /note="In lacZ gene. Also called M13-rev"
     primer_bind     complement(371..393)
                     /label=M13/pUC Reverse
                     /note="In lacZ gene"
     protein_bind    382..398
                     /label=lac operator
                     /bound_moiety="lac repressor encoded by lacI"
                     /note="The lac repressor binds to the lac operator to
                     inhibit transcription in E. coli. This inhibition can be
                     relieved by adding lactose or
                     isopropyl-beta-D-thiogalactopyranoside (IPTG)."
     promoter        complement(406..436)
                     /label=lac promoter
                     /note="promoter for the E. coli lac operon"
     protein_bind    451..472
                     /label=CAP binding site
                     /bound_moiety="E. coli catabolite activator protein"
                     /note="CAP binding activates transcription in the presence
                     of cAMP."
     primer_bind     complement(589..606)
                     /label=L4440
                     /note="L4440 vector, forward primer"
ORIGIN
        1 tcgagctcgg tacctcgcga atgcatctag atatttggga atgcaggcga caacctggtc
       61 tggggtcagt ccatgatcct ggcacagcac aggcagcagg cgctgcactg tttccagggc
      121 ctgcttaccg cccttgttgg aggcgatggc gaccacttgt gcaggggtca aaccgtgggc
      181 ttgacacaac acgggaagga gccgttggac agtctccaat gcttgtttcc ctccgtcatg
      241 gctggcaatg gccacaactt gatcgggagt aagcccgtgt gcctggctgc attcatttgg
      301 atcggatccc gggcccgtcg actgcagagg cctgcatgca agcttggcgt aatcatggtc
      361 atagctgttt cctgtgtgaa attgttatcc gctcacaatt ccacacaaca tacgagccgg
      421 aagcataaag tgtaaagcct ggggtgccta atgagtgagc taactcacat taattgcgtt
      481 gcgctcactg cccgctttcc agtcgggaaa cctgtcgtgc cagctgcatt aatgaatcgg
      541 ccaacgcgcg gggagaggcg gtttgcgtat tgggcgctct tccgcttcct cgctcactga
      601 ctcgctgcgc tcggtcgttc ggctgcggcg agcggtatca gctcactcaa aggcggtaat
      661 acggttatcc acagaatcag gggataacgc aggaaagaac atgtgagcaa aaggccagca
      721 aaaggccagg aaccgtaaaa aggccgcgtt gctggcgttt ttccataggc tccgcccccc
      781 tgacgagcat cacaaaaatc gacgctcaag tcagaggtgg cgaaacccga caggactata
      841 aagatacca
//
