[The description below was written by a language model from this plasmid's Addgene catalogue record and the feature table of its GenBank file.]
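Description:
TAL-3CG4 is a small bacterial cloning plasmid that stores one synthetic building block for the assembly of transcription activator-like effector (TALE) genes. It is catalogued as a PCR cloning vector built on a custom backbone of about 2.96 kb, maintained at high copy in E. coli under ampicillin selection. The insert, named 3CG4, is a 256 bp synthetic fragment. The associated publication describes a ligation-independent cloning method for high-throughput TALE gene assembly, so this plasmid is best understood as one member of a library of pre-made modules that are combined in a defined order to build custom DNA-binding repeat arrays. The name suggests a positional and base-specificity code for the module, but the record does not spell out what "3CG4" denotes, nor how the fragment was cloned into the backbone.

The sequence information held for this plasmid is partial. One record of 849 bp covers a stretch of backbone next to the cloning site and shows pUC-style lacZ-region elements: a lac promoter with its lac operator and CAP binding site, M13 and M13/pUC reverse primer sites, and an L4440 primer site. This fits with the listed M13/pUC forward and reverse sequencing primers flanking the insert. The second record is 256 bp, the same length as the stated insert, and carries no annotated features. Neither record covers the origin of replication or the ampicillin resistance gene, so these are known only from the catalogue fields. No eukaryotic promoter or expression elements are recorded, which fits a role as a template or donor plasmid rather than an expression construct.
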