Addgene plasmid #41466: TAL-3CG4
Depositing lab: Veit Hornung. Depositing organization: Universitaetsklinikum Bonn. Publication: A ligation-independent cloning technique for high-throughput assembly of transcription activator-like effector genes. Schmid-Burgk JL, Schmidt T, Kaiser V, Honing K, Hornung V. Nat Biotechnol. 2012 Dec 16. doi: 10.1038/nbt.2460. PubMed 23242165.
Backbone
  Vector backbone: Custom backbone
  Backbone size w/o insert (bp): 2961
  Vector type: PCR Cloning Vector
Growth in bacteria
  Bacterial resistance: Ampicillin, 100 μg/mL
  Growth temperature: 37°C
  Growth strain: DH10B
  Copy number: High Copy
Gene/Insert
  Gene/Insert name: 3CG4
  Species: Synthetic
  Insert size (bp): 256
  Cloning method: Unknown
  Sequencing primers: 5′ M13_pUC_fwd; 3′ M13_pUC_rev
Terms and licenses: Academic/Nonprofit Terms; Industry Terms: Not Available to Industry
How to cite: TAL-3CG4 was a gift from Veit Hornung (Addgene plasmid # 41466 ; http://n2t.net/addgene:41466 ; RRID:Addgene_41466)
